Addgene plasmid #217710: HA-MBP-TEVpCS-ADGRV1 CTF-FLAG
Purpose: Mammalian expression of Adhesion G Protein-Coupled Receptor transmembrane domains
Depositing lab: Stephen Blacklow. Depositing organization: Harvard Medical School. Publication: Heterogeneity of tethered agonist signaling in adhesion G protein-coupled receptors. Dates AN, Jones DTD, Smith JS, Skiba MA, Rich MF, Burruss MM, Kruse AC, Blacklow SC. Cell Chem Biol. 2024 Aug 15;31(8):1542-1553.e4. doi: 10.1016/j.chembiol.2024.03.004. Epub 2024 Apr 11. PubMed 38608683.
Backbone
  Vector backbone: pFuse-hIgG1-Fc2
  Backbone manufacturer: Invitrogen
  Vector type: Mammalian Expression
Growth in bacteria
  Bacterial resistance: Bleocin (Zeocin), 50 μg/mL
  Growth temperature: 37°C
  Growth strain: DH5alpha
  Copy number: High Copy
Gene/Insert
  Gene/Insert name: ADGRV1 (alt names: VLGR; GPR98)
  Species: H. sapiens (human)
  Mutation: Deletion of residues 1-5890
  Entrez Gene: ADGRV1 (a.k.a. FEB4, GPR98, MASS1, USH2B, USH2C, VLGR1, VLGR1b)
  Tag / fusion protein: HA (N terminal on insert); FLAG (C terminal on insert)
  Cloning method: Gibson Cloning
Terms and licenses: Academic/Nonprofit Terms; Industry Terms: Not Available to Industry
Depositor comments: Please visit https://www.biorxiv.org/content/10.1101/2022.07.14.500097v2 for bioRxiv preprint.
How to cite: HA-MBP-TEVpCS-ADGRV1 CTF-FLAG was a gift from Stephen Blacklow (Addgene plasmid # 217710 ; http://n2t.net/addgene:217710 ; RRID:Addgene_217710)
