[The description below was written by a language model from this plasmid's Addgene catalogue record and pLannotate feature annotations shown in this document.]
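Description:
HA-MBP-TEVpCS-ADGRV1 CTF-FLAG is a mammalian expression plasmid of about 6.6 kb built on the pFuse-hIgG1-Fc2 backbone, made to express the transmembrane portion of the human adhesion G protein-coupled receptor ADGRV1 (also known as VLGR1 or GPR98). It replicates in E. coli from a high-copy ColE1/pUC-type origin. Selection relies on the Streptoalloteichus hindustanus ble gene, which confers Zeocin/bleomycin resistance. This marker sits behind both a bacterial EM7 promoter and CMV enhancer/promoter elements and ends in a β-globin polyadenylation signal, so it could in principle be selected in bacteria and in mammalian cells.

The expression cassette is driven by a composite promoter that joins the EF-1α core promoter to a truncated HTLV-1 5' LTR segment. The open reading frame begins with the human IL-2 signal sequence, which directs the protein into the secretory pathway. It continues with an HA epitope, E. coli maltose-binding protein (malE) and, as the construct name indicates, a TEV protease cleavage site. The ADGRV1 C-terminal fragment follows, with residues 1-5890 deleted, and carries a C-terminal FLAG tag that is listed in the catalogue fields but not annotated in the feature table. An IgG1 Fc fragment from the backbone is still annotated downstream of the insert. The record does not say whether it is translated, although the stated C-terminal FLAG tag suggests the reading frame ends before it. An SV40 poly(A) signal follows the cassette.

The design suggests that the MBP cap masks the receptor's N-terminus until TEV cleavage exposes it, which fits the associated study of tethered agonist signaling in adhesion GPCRs. The HA and FLAG tags allow detection of the protein.
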