Features (pLannotate 1.2.2; 17 found; start..end, strand, type, name):
     49..260     +  promoter       EF-1α core promoter: core promoter for human elongation factor EF-1α
    273..541     +  LTR            5' LTR (truncated): truncated 5' long terminal repeat (LTR) from human T-cell leukemia virus (HTLV) type 1
    591..650     +  sig_peptide    IL-2 signal sequence: human interleukin-2 signal sequence
    651..677     +  CDS            3xHA (fragment): three tandem HA epitope tags
    681..1781    +  CDS            malE (fragment): MALE_ECO57 - Experimental evidence at protein level: Swiss-Prot protein existence level 1. Part of the ABC transporter complex MalEFGK involved in maltose/maltodextrin import. Binds maltose and higher maltodextrins. From Escherichia coli O157:H7.
   1803..3050    +  CDS            ADGRV1 (fragment): AGRV1_HUMAN - Also known as GPR98, KIAA0686, KIAA1943, MASS1, VLGR1 From Homo sapiens (Human).
   3090..3770    +  CDS            IGHG1 (fragment): IGHG1_HUMAN - Experimental evidence at protein level: Swiss-Prot protein existence level 1. Constant region of immunoglobulin heavy chains. Immunoglobulins, also known as antibodies, are membrane-bound or secreted glycoproteins produced by B lymphocytes. In the recognition phase of humoral immunity, the membrane-bound immunoglobulins serve as receptors which, upon binding of a specific antigen, trigger the clonal expansion and differentiation of B lymphocytes into immunoglobulins- secreting plasma cells. Secreted immunoglobulins mediate the effector phase of humoral immunity, which results in
   3795..3916    -  polyA_signal   SV40 poly(A) signal: SV40 polyadenylation signal
   3939..4010    -  CDS            large T antigen (fragment): large T antigen from SV40 (simian virus 40)
   4020..4414    -  polyA_signal   β-globin poly(A): human β-globin polyadenylation signal
   4431..4802    -  CDS            ble: BLE_STRHI - Experimental evidence at protein level: Swiss-Prot protein existence level 1. Binding protein with a strong affinity to the bleomycin family of antibiotics. From Streptoalloteichus hindustanus.
   4864..4907    -  promoter       EM7 promoter (fragment): synthetic bacterial promoter&nbsp
   5294..5393    -  promoter       CMV promoter (fragment): human cytomegalovirus (CMV) immediate early promoter
   5395..5698    -  enhancer       CMV enhancer: human cytomegalovirus immediate early enhancer
   5778..6366    -  rep_origin     ori: high-copy-number ColE1/pMB1/pBR322/pUC origin of replication
   6474..6522    +  polyA_signal   poly(A) signal: synthetic polyadenylation signal
   6533..12      +  misc_feature   pause site (across the origin): RNA polymerase II transcriptional pause signal from the human α2 globin gene
>Addgene plasmid #217710 | HA-MBP-TEVpCS-ADGRV1 CTF-FLAG | addgene full sequence | sequence record 430119 | Addgene NGS Result
GAACATTTCTCTATCGAAGGATCTGCGATCGCTCCGGTGCCCGTCAGTGGGCAGAGCGCACATCGCCCAC
AGTCCCCGAGAAGTTGGGGGGAGGGGTCGGCAATTGAACGGGTGCCTAGAGAAGGTGGCGCGGGGTAAAC
TGGGAAAGTGATGTCGTGTACTGGCTCCGCCTTTTTCCCGAGGGTGGGGGAGAACCGTATATAAGTGCAG
TAGTCGCCGTGAACGTTCTTTTTCGCAACGGGTTTGCCGCCAGAACACAGCTGAAGCTTCGAGGGGCTCG
CATCTCTCCTTCACGCGCCCGCCGCCCTACCTGAGGCCGCCATCCACGCCGGTTGAGTCGCGTTCTGCCG
CCTCCCGCCTGTGGTGCCTCCTGAACTGCGTCCGCCGTCTAGGTAAGTTTAAAGCTCAGGTCGAGACCGG
GCCTTTGTCCGGCGCTCCCTTGGAGCCTACCTAGACTCAGCCGGCTCTCCACGCTTTGCCTGACCCTGCT
TGCTCAACTCTACGTCTTTGTTTCGTTTTCTGTTCTGCGCCGTTACAGATCCAAGCTGTGACCGGCGCCT
ACCTGAGATCACCGGCGAAGGAGGGCCACCATGTACAGGATGCAACTCCTGTCTTGCATTGCACTAAGTC
TTGCACTTGTCACGAATTCGTACCCATACGATGTTCCAGATTACGCTGGATCCAAAATTGAAGAAGGCAA
ACTGGTGATTTGGATTAACGGCGATAAAGGCTATAACGGCCTGGCGGAAGTGGGCAAAAAATTTGAAAAA
GATACCGGCATTAAAGTGACCGTGGAACATCCGGATAAACTGGAAGAAAAATTTCCGCAGGTGGCGGCGA
CCGGCGATGGCCCGGATATTATTTTTTGGGCGCATGATCGCTTTGGCGGCTATGCGCAGAGCGGCCTGCT
GGCGGAAATTACCCCGGATAAAGCGTTTCAGGATAAACTGTATCCGTTTACCTGGGATGCGGTGCGCTAT
AACGGCAAACTGATTGCGTATCCGATTGCGGTGGAAGCGCTGAGCCTGATTTATAACAAAGATCTGCTGC
CGAACCCGCCGAAAACCTGGGAAGAAATTCCGGCGCTGGATAAAGAACTGAAAGCGAAAGGCAAAAGCGC
GCTGATGTTTAACCTGCAGGAACCGTATTTTACCTGGCCGCTGATTGCGGCGGATGGCGGCTATGCGTTT
AAATATGAAAACGGCAAATATGATATTAAAGATGTGGGCGTGGATAACGCGGGCGCGAAAGCGGGCCTGA
CCTTTCTGGTGGATCTGATTAAAAACAAACATATGAACGCGGATACCGATTATAGCATTGCGGAAGCGGC
GTTTAACAAAGGCGAAACCGCGATGACCATTAACGGCCCGTGGGCGTGGAGCAACATTGATACCAGCAAA
GTGAACTATGGCGTGACCGTGCTGCCGACCTTTAAAGGCCAGCCGAGCAAACCGTTTGTGGGCGTGCTGA
GCGCGGGCATTAACGCGGCGAGCCCGAACAAAGAACTGGCGAAAGAATTTCTGGAAAACTATCTGCTGAC
CGATGAAGGCCTGGAAGCGGTGAACAAAGATAAACCGCTGGGCGCGGTGGCGCTGAAAAGCTATGAAGAA
GAACTGGCGAAAGATCCGCGCATTGCGGCGACCATGGAAAACGCGCAGAAAGGCGAAATTATGCCGAACA
TTCCGCAGATGAGCGCGTTTTGGTATGCGGTGCGCACCGCGGTGATTAACGCGGCGAGCGGCCGCCAGAC
CGTGGATGAAGCGCTGAAAGATGCGCAGACCAACGAGAACCTTTACTTCCAAAGCGTCTACGCAGTCTAC
GCGCGTACTGACAATCTCTCTAGCTACAATGAAGCCTTTTTCACAAGCGGATTCATCTGTATCAGCGGTC
TCTGCCTGGCAGTGCTGTCCCACATCTTCTGTGCGAGATACAGCATGTTTGCCGCTAAGTTGCTGACCCA
CATGATGGCTGCCAGCCTGGGCACCCAGATTCTGTTCCTCGCCAGCGCTTATGCCTCACCCCAGCTGGCT
GAGGAATCCTGTTCCGCTATGGCTGCCGTCACCCACTACCTCTACCTGTGCCAGTTCTCCTGGATGCTGA
TCCAGAGTGTGAACTTCTGGTACGTCTTGGTCATGAATGACGAGCACACCGAGCGGAGGTATTTGCTGTT
TTTCCTCCTGTCTTGGGGCCTGCCGGCGTTCGTCGTGATCCTTCTGATCGTGATCCTGAAGGGCATCTAC
CACCAATCCATGTCCCAGATCTATGGCCTGATTCACGGCGATCTCTGCTTTATCCCTAACGTTTACGCTG
CCCTCTTCACCGCTGCGCTGGTGCCACTGACTTGTCTCGTCGTAGTCTTCGTCGTATTTATCCATGCCTA
TCAGGTTAAACCCCAGTGGAAGGCATACGACGATGTCTTCCGCGGACGTACAAATGCCGCGGAAATCCCC
CTGATCTTGTACTTGTTCGCATTGATTAGCGTGACCTGGCTTTGGGGTGGCCTGCATATGGCGTATCGTC
ACTTTTGGATGCTGGTGCTGTTCGTCATTTTTAACAGCTTGCAGGGCTTGTACGTGTTCATGGTCTATTT
TATCCTGCATAACCAGATGTGTTGCCCGATGAAGGCCAGCTATACCGTGGAGATGAATGGTCATCCTGGT
CCCTCCACAGCCTTTTTCACTCCGGGCAGCGGGATGCCACCGGCCGGAGGCGAAATCTCCAAGTCTACAC
AAAATCTGATCGGTGCCATGGAAGAGGTACCCCCGGATTGGGAGCGGGCTTCCTTTCAACAGGGCAGCCA
GGCTTCCCCTGATCTGAAGCCCTCACCCCAGAACGGAGCTACTTTCCCTAGTTCTGGAGGCTATGGCCAA
GGGAGCCTGATCGCGGATGAAGAGTCTCAGGAGTTCGATGACTTGATCTTCGCGCTGAAGACAGGCGCCG
GACTCTCCGTCTCTGACAATGAATCAGGTCAAGGAAGCCAGGAGGGTGGCACCCTGACCGACTCTCAGAT
TGTGGAGCTGCGGAGAATTCCAATTGCCGACACCCATCTGGGTTCTGACTACAAAGACGATGACGACAAG
TGAAGATCTGACAAAACTCACACATGCCCACCGTGCCCAGCACCTGAACTCCTGGGGGGACCGTCAGTCT
TCCTCTTCCCCCCAAAACCCAAGGACACCCTCATGATCTCCCGGACCCCTGAGGTCACATGCGTGGTGGT
GGACGTGAGCCACGAAGACCCTGAGGTCAAGTTCAACTGGTACGTGGACGGCGTGGAGGTGCATAATGCC
AAGACAAAGCCGCGGGAGGAGCAGTACAACAGCACGTACCGTGTGGTCAGCGTCCTCACCGTCCTGCACC
AGGACTGGCTGAATGGCAAGGAGTACAAGTGCAAGGTCTCCAACAAAGCCCTCCCAGCCCCCATCGAGAA
AACCATCTCCAAAGCCAAAGGGCAGCCCCGAGAACCACAGGTGTACACCCTGCCCCCATCCCGGGAGGAG
ATGACCAAGAACCAGGTCAGCCTGACCTGCCTGGTCAAAGGCTTCTATCCCAGCGACATCGCCGTGGAGT
GGGAGAGCAATGGGCAGCCGGAGAACAACTACAAGACCACGCCTCCCGTGCTGGACTCCGACGGCTCCTT
CTTCCTCTACAGCAAGCTCACCGTGGACAAGAGCAGGTGGCAGCAGGGGAACGTCTTCTCATGCTCCGTG
ATGCACGAGGCTCTGCACAACCACTACACGCAGAAGAGCCTCTCCCTGTCTCCGGGTAAATGAGTGCTAG
CTGGCCAGACATGATAAGATACATTGATGAGTTTGGACAAACCACAACTAGAATGCAGTGAAAAAAATGC
TTTATTTGTGAAATTTGTGATGCTATTGCTTTATTTGTAACCATTATAAGCTGCAATAAACAAGTTAACA
ACAAAAATTGCATTCATTTTATGTTTCAGGTTCAGGGGGAGGTGTGGGAGGTTTTTTAAAGCAAGTAAAA
CCTCTACAAATGTGGTATGGAATTAATTCTAAAATACAGCATAGCAAAACTTTAACCTCCAAATCAAGCC
TCTACTTGAATCCTTTTCTGAGGGATGAATAAGGCATAGGCATCAGGGGCTGTTGCCAATGTGCATTAGC
TGTTTGCAGCCTCACCTTCTTTCATGGAGTTTAAGATATAGTGTATTTTCCCAAGGTTTGAACTAGCTCT
TCATTTCTTTATGTTTTAAATGCACTGACCTCCCACATTCCCTTTTTAGTAAAATATTCAGAAATAATTT
AAATACATCATTGCAATGAAAATAAATGTTTTTTATTAGGCAGAATCCAGATGCTCAAGGCCCTTCATAA
TATCCCCCAGTTTAGTAGTTGGACTTAGGGAACAAAGGAACCTTTAATAGAAATTGGACAGCAAGAAAGC
GAGCTTCTAGCTTATCCTCAGTCCTGCTCCTCTGCCACAAAGTGCACGCAGTTGCCGGCCGGGTCGCGCA
GGGCGAACTCCCGCCCCCACGGCTGCTCGCCGATCTCGGTCATGGCCGGCCCGGAGGCGTCCCGGAAGTT
CGTGGACACGACCTCCGACCACTCGGCGTACAGCTCGTCCAGGCCGCGCACCCACACCCAGGCCAGGGTG
TTGTCCGGCACCACCTGGTCCTGGACCGCGCTGATGAACAGGGTCACGTCGTCCCGGACCACACCGGCGA
AGTCGTCCTCCACGAAGTCCCGGGAGAACCCGAGCCGGTCGGTCCAGAACTCGACCGCTCCGGCGACGTC
GCGCGCGGTGAGCACCGGAACGGCACTGGTCAACTTGGCCATGATGGCTCCTCCTGTCAGGAGAGGAAAG
AGAAGAAGGTTAGTACAATTGCTATAGTGAGTTGTATTATACTATGCAGATATACTATGCCAATGATTAA
TTGTCAAACTAGGGCTGCAGGGTTCATAGTGCCACTTTTCCTGCACTGCCCCATCTCCTGCCCACCCTTT
CCCAGGCATAGACAGTCAGTGACTTACCAAACTCACAGGAGGGAGAAGGCAGAAGCTTGAGACAGACCCG
CGGGACCGCCGAACTGCGAGGGGACGTGGCTAGGGCGGCTTCTTTTATGGTGCGCCGGCCCTCGGAGGCA
GGGCGCTCGGGGAGGCCTAGCGGCCAATCTGCGGTGGCAGGAGGCGGGGCCGAAGGCCGTGCCTGACCAA
TCCGGAGCACATAGGAGTCTCAGCCCCCCGCCCCAAAGCAAGGGGAAGTCACGCGCCTGTAGCGCCAGCG
TGTTGTGAAATGGGGGCTTGGGGGGGTTGGGGCCCTGACTAGTCAAAACAAACTCCCATTGACGTCAATG
GGGTGGAGACTTGGAAATCCCCGTGAGTCAAACCGCTATCCACGCCCATTGATGTACTGCCAAAACCGCA
TCATCATGGTAATAGCGATGACTAATACGTAGATGTACTGCCAAGTAGGAAAGTCCCATAAGGTCATGTA
CTGGGCATAATGCCAGGCGGGCCATTTACCGTCATTGACGTCAATAGGGGGCGTACTTGGCATATGATAC
ACTTGATGTACTGCCAAGTGGGCAGTTTACCGTAAATACTCCACCCATTGACGTCAATGGAAAGTCCCTA
TTGGCGTTACTATGGGAACATACGTCATTATTGACGTCAATGGGCGGGGGTCGTTGGGCGGTCAGCCAGG
CGGGCCATTTACCGTAAGTTATGTAACGCCTGCAGGTTAATTAAGAACATGTGAGCAAAAGGCCAGCAAA
AGGCCAGGAACCGTAAAAAGGCCGCGTTGCTGGCGTTTTTCCATAGGCTCCGCCCCCCTGACGAGCATCA
CAAAAATCGACGCTCAAGTCAGAGGTGGCGAAACCCGACAGGACTATAAAGATACCAGGCGTTTCCCCCT
GGAAGCTCCCTCGTGCGCTCTCCTGTTCCGACCCTGCCGCTTACCGGATACCTGTCCGCCTTTCTCCCTT
CGGGAAGCGTGGCGCTTTCTCATAGCTCACGCTGTAGGTATCTCAGTTCGGTGTAGGTCGTTCGCTCCAA
GCTGGGCTGTGTGCACGAACCCCCCGTTCAGCCCGACCGCTGCGCCTTATCCGGTAACTATCGTCTTGAG
TCCAACCCGGTAAGACACGACTTATCGCCACTGGCAGCAGCCACTGGTAACAGGATTAGCAGAGCGAGGT
ATGTAGGCGGTGCTACAGAGTTCTTGAAGTGGTGGCCTAACTACGGCTACACTAGAAGAACAGTATTTGG
TATCTGCGCTCTGCTGAAGCCAGTTACCTTCGGAAAAAGAGTTGGTAGCTCTTGATCCGGCAAACAAACC
ACCGCTGGTAGCGGTGGTTTTTTTGTTTGCAAGCAGCAGATTACGCGCAGAAAAAAAGGATCTCAAGAAG
ATCCTTTGATCTTTTCTACGGGGTCTGACGCTCAGTGGAACGAAAACTCACGTTAAGGGATTTTGGTCAT
GGCTAGTTAATTAACATTTAAATCAGCGGCCGCAATAAAATATCTTTATTTTCATTACATCTGTGTGTTG
GTTTTTTGTGTGAATCGTAACTAACATACGCTCTCCATCAAAACAAAACGAAACAAAACAAACTAGCAAA
ATAGGCTGTCCCCAGTGCAAGTGCAGGTGCCA
